Addgene plasmid #161641: IDG_CLIC5_OE_1
Purpose: Overexpresses CLIC5
Depositing lab: Mike McManus. Depositing organization: University of California, San Francisco (UCSF).
Backbone
  Vector backbone: pLX304
  Vector type: Mammalian Expression
  Selectable markers: Blasticidin
Growth in bacteria
  Bacterial resistance: Ampicillin, 100 μg/mL
  Growth temperature: 30°C
  Growth strain: NEB Stable
  Copy number: Low Copy
Gene/Insert
  Gene/Insert name: CLIC5
  Species: H. sapiens (human)
  Entrez Gene: CLIC5 (a.k.a. DFNB102, DFNB103, MST130, MSTP130)
  Tag / fusion protein: V5 (C terminal on backbone)
  Cloning method: Gateway Cloning
Terms and licenses: Academic/Nonprofit Terms; Industry Terms: Not Available to Industry
How to cite: IDG_CLIC5_OE_1 was a gift from Mike McManus (Addgene plasmid # 161641 ; http://n2t.net/addgene:161641 ; RRID:Addgene_161641)
