[The description below was written by a language model from this plasmid's Addgene catalogue record and pLannotate feature annotations shown in this document.]
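Description:
IDG_CLIC5_OE_1 is a lentiviral mammalian expression plasmid built on the pLX304 backbone for overexpression of human CLIC5 (chloride intracellular channel 5). The open reading frame was introduced by Gateway cloning and sits between attB1 and attB2 recombination scars, downstream of the human cytomegalovirus immediate-early enhancer and promoter. It reads through attB2 into a backbone-encoded C-terminal V5 epitope tag, which allows detection of the protein with anti-V5 reagents. A WPRE follows the cassette to boost transcript stability and expression. The automated annotation labels the coding sequence by its closest Swiss-Prot match, the rat Clic5 protein, but the catalogue entry records the insert as human.

The viral portion has a third-generation, self-inactivating layout. An RSV promoter drives a truncated HIV-1 5' LTR, followed by the Ψ packaging signal with a gag fragment, the Rev response element for Rev-dependent export of genomic RNA, and a central polypurine tract. A ΔU3 3' LTR closes the transfer unit and inactivates LTR promoter activity after integration. Within this unit, upstream of the CMV cassette, a human PGK promoter drives blasticidin S deaminase, so transduced or transfected cells can be selected with blasticidin. Outside the LTRs are an SV40 poly(A) signal and SV40 origin, an f1 origin, lac and T7/T3 promoter remnants, an ampicillin resistance gene and a ColE1/pUC-type origin for propagation in E. coli. The record lists the plasmid as low copy and grown in a recombination-deficient strain, as is common for LTR-containing vectors. It is suited to packaging into lentivirus for stable CLIC5 gain-of-function studies.
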