Features (pLannotate 1.2.2; 31 found; start..end, strand, type, name):
     85..388     +  enhancer       CMV enhancer: human cytomegalovirus immediate early enhancer
    389..592     +  promoter       CMV promoter: human cytomegalovirus (CMV) immediate early promoter
    616..633     +  protein_bind   attB1 (fragment): mutant version of attB; core recombination site for the Gateway® BP reaction BP Clonase™
    639..1391    +  CDS            Clic5: CLIC5_RAT - Experimental evidence at protein level: Swiss-Prot protein existence level 1. Required for normal hearing. It is necessary for the formation of stereocilia in the inner ear and normal development of the organ of Corti. Can insert into membranes and form poorly selective ion channels that may also transport chloride ions. May play a role in the regulation of transepithelial ion absorption and secretion. Is required for the development and/or maintenance of the proper glomerular endothelial cell and podocyte architecture. Plays a role in formation of the lens suture in the eye, which
   1394..1417    -  protein_bind   attB2: mutant version of attB; recombination site for the Gateway® BP reaction BP Clonase™
   1419..1460    +  CDS            V5 tag: epitope tag from simian virus 5
   1502..2090    +  misc_feature   WPRE: woodchuck hepatitis virus posttranscriptional regulatory element
   2141..2160    +  misc_feature   cPPT/CTS (fragment): central polypurine tract and central termination sequence of HIV-1
   2162..2395    +  LTR            3' LTR (ΔU3): self-inactivating 3' long terminal repeat (LTR) from HIV-1
   2473..2594    +  polyA_signal   SV40 poly(A) signal: SV40 polyadenylation signal
   2634..2769    +  rep_origin     SV40 ori: SV40 origin of replication
   2790..2808    -  promoter       T7 promoter: promoter for bacteriophage T7 RNA polymerase
   2816..2971    +  CDS            lacZα (fragment): LacZα fragment of β-galactosidase; lacZ fragment
   2976..3404    +  rep_origin     f1 ori (sequence partly withheld): f1 bacteriophage origin of replication; arrow indicates direction of (+) strand synthesis
   3457..3561    +  promoter       AmpR promoter: bla
   3562..4422    +  CDS            AmpR: β-lactamase; bla; confers resistance to ampicillin, carbenicillin, and related antibiotics
   4593..5181    +  rep_origin     ori: high-copy-number ColE1/pMB1/pBR322/pUC origin of replication
   5364..5456    +  CDS            lacI (fragment): lac repressor; lacI; The lac repressor binds to the lac operator to inhibit transcription in E. coli. This inhibition can be relieved by adding lactose or isopropyl-β-D-thiogalactopyranoside (IPTG).
   5469..5490    +  protein_bind   CAP binding site: CAP binding activates transcription in the presence of cAMP. E. coli catabolite activator protein
   5505..5535    +  promoter       lac promoter: promoter for the E. coli lac operon
   5543..5559    +  protein_bind   lac operator: The lac repressor binds to the lac operator to inhibit transcription in E. coli. This inhibition can be relieved by adding lactose or isopropyl-β-D-thiogalactopyranoside (IPTG). lac repressor encoded by lacI
   5604..5622    +  promoter       T3 promoter: promoter for bacteriophage T3 RNA polymerase
   5650..5876    +  promoter       RSV promoter: Rous sarcoma virus enhancer/promoter
   5877..6057    +  LTR            5' LTR (truncated): truncated 5' long terminal repeat (LTR) from HIV-1
   6104..6229    +  misc_feature   HIV-1 Ψ: packaging signal of human immunodeficiency virus type 1
   6213..6576    +  CDS            HIV-1 gag (fragment): gag protein from human immunodeficiency virus 1; gag
   6722..6955    +  misc_feature   RRE: The Rev response element (RRE) of HIV-1 allows for Rev-dependent mRNA export from the nucleus to the cytoplasm.
   7332..7358    +  CDS            Rev (fragment): human immunodeficiency virus 1 (HIV-1) Rev protein; rev; enhances nuclear export of unspliced and incompletely spliced viral mRNAs
   7359..7859    +  promoter       hPGK promoter: human phosphoglycerate kinase 1 promoter
   7871..8266    +  CDS            BSD: blasticidin S deaminase; Aspergillus terreus BSD; confers resistance to blasticidin
   8326..8443    +  misc_feature   cPPT/CTS: central polypurine tract and central termination sequence of HIV-1
>Addgene plasmid #161641 | IDG_CLIC5_OE_1 | addgene full sequence | sequence record 322807 | Addgene NGS Result
TTGGCGCCGGCTCGAGGGGGCCCGGGGTTATTAATAGTAATCAATTACGGGGTCATTAGTTCATAGCCCA
TATATGGAGTTCCGCGTTACATAACTTACGGTAAATGGCCCGCCTGGCTGACCGCCCAACGACCCCCGCC
CATTGACGTCAATAATGACGTATGTTCCCATAGTAACGCCAATAGGGACTTTCCATTGACGTCAATGGGT
GGAGTATTTACGGTAAACTGCCCACTTGGCAGTACATCAAGTGTATCATATGCCAAGTACGCCCCCTATT
GACGTCAATGACGGTAAATGGCCCGCCTGGCATTATGCCCAGTACATGACCTTATGGGACTTTCCTACTT
GGCAGTACATCTACGTATTAGTCATCGCTATTACCATGGTGATGCGGTTTTGGCAGTACATCAATGGGCG
TGGATAGCGGTTTGACTCACGGGGATTTCCAAGTCTCCACCCCATTGACGTCAATGGGAGTTTGTTTTGG
CACCAAAATCAACGGGACTTTCCAAAATGTCGTAACAACTCCGCCCCATTGACGCAAATGGGCGGTAGGC
GTGTACGGTGGGAGGTCTATATAAGCAGAGCTCTCTGGCTAACTGTCGGGATCAACAAGTTTGTACAAAA
AAGTTGGCATGACAGACTCGGCGACAGCTAACGGGGACGACAGGGACCCCGAGATCGAGCTCTTTGTGAA
GGCTGGAATCGATGGAGAAAGCATCGGCAACTGTCCTTTCTCTCAGCGCCTCTTCATGATCCTCTGGCTG
AAAGGAGTCGTGTTCAATGTCACCACTGTGGATCTGAAAAGAAAGCCAGCTGACCTGCACAACCTAGCCC
CCGGCACGCACCCGCCCTTCCTGACCTTCAACGGGGACGTGAAGACAGACGTCAATAAGATCGAGGAGTT
CCTGGAGGAGACCTTGACCCCTGAAAAGTACCCCAAACTGGCTGCAAAACACCGGGAATCCAACACAGCG
GGCATCGACATCTTTTCCAAGTTTTCTGCCTACATCAAAAATACCAAGCAGCAGAACAATGCTGCTCTTG
AAAGAGGCCTAACCAAGGCTCTAAAGAAATTGGATGACTACCTGAACACCCCTCTACCAGAGGAGATTGA
CGCCAACACTTGTGGGGAAGACAAGGGGTCCCGGCGCAAGTTCCTGGATGGGGATGAGCTGACCCTGGCT
GACTGCAATCTGTTGCCCAAGCTCCATGTGGTCAAGATTGTGGCCAAGAAATACCGCAACTATGATATCC
CGGCTGAGATGACAGGCCTGTGGCGGTACCTCAAGAACGCCTATGCCCGTGATGAGTTCACCAACACCTG
TGCAGCTGACAGTGAGATCGAGTTGGCCTACGCTGATGTCGCCAAACGCCTCAGCCGATCCTGCCCAACT
TTCTTGTACAAAGTGGTTGGTAAGCCTATCCCTAACCCTCTCCTCGGTCTCGATTCTACGTAGTAATGAG
CTAGCGCTAACCGGTGGCGCGTTAAGTCGACAATCAACCTCTGGATTACAAAATTTGTGAAAGATTGACT
GGTATTCTTAACTATGTTGCTCCTTTTACGCTATGTGGATACGCTGCTTTAATGCCTTTGTATCATGCTA
TTGCTTCCCGTATGGCTTTCATTTTCTCCTCCTTGTATAAATCCTGGTTGCTGTCTCTTTATGAGGAGTT
GTGGCCCGTTGTCAGGCAACGTGGCGTGGTGTGCACTGTGTTTGCTGACGCAACCCCCACTGGTTGGGGC
ATTGCCACCACCTGTCAGCTCCTTTCCGGGACTTTCGCTTTCCCCCTCCCTATTGCCACGGCGGAACTCA
TCGCCGCCTGCCTTGCCCGCTGCTGGACAGGGGCTCGGCTGTTGGGCACTGACAATTCCGTGGTGTTGTC
GGGGAAATCATCGTCCTTTCCTTGGCTGCTCGCCTGTGTTGCCACCTGGATTCTGCGCGGGACGTCCTTC
TGCTACGTCCCTTCGGCCCTCAATCCAGCGGACCTTCCTTCCCGCGGCCTGCTGCCGGCTCTGCGGCCTC
TTCCGCGTCTTCGCCTTCGCCCTCAGACGAGTCGGATCTCCCTTTGGGCCGCCTCCCCGCGTCGACTTTA
AGACCAATGACTTACAAGGCAGCTGTAGATCTTAGCCACTTTTTAAAAGAAAAGGGGGGACTGGAAGGGC
TAATTCACTCCCAACGAAGACAAGATCTGCTTTTTGCTTGTACTGGGTCTCTCTGGTTAGACCAGATCTG
AGCCTGGGAGCTCTCTGGCTAACTAGGGAACCCACTGCTTAAGCCTCAATAAAGCTTGCCTTGAGTGCTT
CAAGTAGTGTGTGCCCGTCTGTTGTGTGACTCTGGTAACTAGAGATCCCTCAGACCCTTTTAGTCAGTGT
GGAAAATCTCTAGCAGTACGTATAGTAGTTCATGTCATCTTATTATTCAGTATTTATAACTTGCAAAGAA
ATGAATATCAGAGAGTGAGAGGAACTTGTTTATTGCAGCTTATAATGGTTACAAATAAAGCAATAGCATC
ACAAATTTCACAAATAAAGCATTTTTTTCACTGCATTCTAGTTGTGGTTTGTCCAAACTCATCAATGTAT
CTTATCATGTCTGGCTCTAGCTATCCCGCCCCTAACTCCGCCCATCCCGCCCCTAACTCCGCCCAGTTCC
GCCCATTCTCCGCCCCATGGCTGACTAATTTTTTTTATTTATGCAGAGGCCGAGGCCGCCTCGGCCTCTG
AGCTATTCCAGAAGTAGTGAGGAGGCTTTTTTGGAGGCCTAGGGACGTACCCAATTCGCCCTATAGTGAG
TCGTATTACGCGCGCTCACTGGCCGTCGTTTTACAACGTCGTGACTGGGAAAACCCTGGCGTTACCCAAC
TTAATCGCCTTGCAGCACATCCCCCTTTCGCCAGCTGGCGTAATAGCGAAGAGGCCCGCACCGATCGCCC
TTCCCAACAGTTGCGCAGCCTGAATGGCGAATGGG
[124 nt withheld, positions 2976-3099]
C
[91 nt withheld, positions 3101-3191]
A
[49 nt withheld, positions 3193-3241]
CCTTTGACGTTGGAGTCCACGTTCTTT
[37 nt withheld, positions 3269-3305]
ACCCTATCTCGGTCTATTCTTTTGATTTATAAGGGATTTTGCCGATTTCGGCCTATTGGTTAAAAAATGA
GCTGATTTAACAAAAATTTAACGCGAATTTTAACAAAATATTAACGCTTACAATTTAGGTGGCACTTTTC
GGGGAAATGTGCGCGGAACCCCTATTTGTTTATTTTTCTAAATACATTCAAATATGTATCCGCTCATGAG
ACAATAACCCTGATAAATGCTTCAATAATATTGAAAAAGGAAGAGTATGAGTATTCAACATTTCCGTGTC
GCCCTTATTCCCTTTTTTGCGGCATTTTGCCTTCCTGTTTTTGCTCACCCAGAAACGCTGGTGAAAGTAA
AAGATGCTGAAGATCAGTTGGGTGCACGAGTGGGTTACATCGAACTGGATCTCAACAGCGGTAAGATCCT
TGAGAGTTTTCGCCCCGAAGAACGTTTTCCAATGATGAGCACTTTTAAAGTTCTGCTATGTGGCGCGGTA
TTATCCCGTATTGACGCCGGGCAAGAGCAACTCGGTCGCCGCATACACTATTCTCAGAATGACTTGGTTG
AGTACTCACCAGTCACAGAAAAGCATCTTACGGATGGCATGACAGTAAGAGAATTATGCAGTGCTGCCAT
AACCATGAGTGATAACACTGCGGCCAACTTACTTCTGACAACGATCGGAGGACCGAAGGAGCTAACCGCT
TTTTTGCACAACATGGGGGATCATGTAACTCGCCTTGATCGTTGGGAACCGGAGCTGAATGAAGCCATAC
CAAACGACGAGCGTGACACCACGATGCCTGTAGCAATGGCAACAACGTTGCGCAAACTATTAACTGGCGA
ACTACTTACTCTAGCTTCCCGGCAACAATTAATAGACTGGATGGAGGCGGATAAAGTTGCAGGACCACTT
CTGCGCTCGGCCCTTCCGGCTGGCTGGTTTATTGCTGATAAATCTGGAGCCGGTGAGCGTGGGTCTCGCG
GTATCATTGCAGCACTGGGGCCAGATGGTAAGCCCTCCCGTATCGTAGTTATCTACACGACGGGGAGTCA
GGCAACTATGGATGAACGAAATAGACAGATCGCTGAGATAGGTGCCTCACTGATTAAGCATTGGTAACTG
TCAGACCAAGTTTACTCATATATACTTTAGATTGATTTAAAACTTCATTTTTAATTTAAAAGGATCTAGG
TGAAGATCCTTTTTGATAATCTCATGACCAAAATCCCTTAACGTGAGTTTTCGTTCCACTGAGCGTCAGA
CCCCGTAGAAAAGATCAAAGGATCTTCTTGAGATCCTTTTTTTCTGCGCGTAATCTGCTGCTTGCAAACA
AAAAAACCACCGCTACCAGCGGTGGTTTGTTTGCCGGATCAAGAGCTACCAACTCTTTTTCCGAAGGTAA
CTGGCTTCAGCAGAGCGCAGATACCAAATACTGTTCTTCTAGTGTAGCCGTAGTTAGGCCACCACTTCAA
GAACTCTGTAGCACCGCCTACATACCTCGCTCTGCTAATCCTGTTACCAGTGGCTGCTGCCAGTGGCGAT
AAGTCGTGTCTTACCGGGTTGGACTCAAGACGATAGTTACCGGATAAGGCGCAGCGGTCGGGCTGAACGG
GGGGTTCGTGCACACAGCCCAGCTTGGAGCGAACGACCTACACCGAACTGAGATACCTACAGCGTGAGCT
ATGAGAAAGCGCCACGCTTCCCGAAGGGAGAAAGGCGGACAGGTATCCGGTAAGCGGCAGGGTCGGAACA
GGAGAGCGCACGAGGGAGCTTCCAGGGGGAAACGCCTGGTATCTTTATAGTCCTGTCGGGTTTCGCCACC
TCTGACTTGAGCGTCGATTTTTGTGATGCTCGTCAGGGGGGCGGAGCCTATGGAAAAACGCCAGCAACGC
GGCCTTTTTACGGTTCCTGGCCTTTTGCTGGCCTTTTGCTCACATGTTCTTTCCTGCGTTATCCCCTGAT
TCTGTGGATAACCGTATTACCGCCTTTGAGTGAGCTGATACCGCTCGCCGCAGCCGAACGACCGAGCGCA
GCGAGTCAGTGAGCGAGGAAGCGGAAGAGCGCCCAATACGCAAACCGCCTCTCCCCGCGCGTTGGCCGAT
TCATTAATGCAGCTGGCACGACAGGTTTCCCGACTGGAAAGCGGGCAGTGAGCGCAACGCAATTAATGTG
AGTTAGCTCACTCATTAGGCACCCCAGGCTTTACACTTTATGCTTCCGGCTCGTATGTTGTGTGGAATTG
TGAGCGGATAACAATTTCACACAGGAAACAGCTATGACCATGATTACGCCAAGCGCGCAATTAACCCTCA
CTAAAGGGAACAAAAGCTGGAGCTGCAAGCTTAATGTAGTCTTATGCAATACTCTTGTAGTCTTGCAACA
TGGTAACGATGAGTTAGCAACATGCCTTACAAGGAGAGAAAAAGCACCGTGCATGCCGATTGGTGGAAGT
AAGGTGGTACGATCGTGCCTTATTAGGAAGGCAACAGACGGGTCTGACATGGATTGGACGAACCACTGAA
TTGCCGCATTGCAGAGATATTGTATTTAAGTGCCTAGCTCGATACATAAACGGGTCTCTCTGGTTAGACC
AGATCTGAGCCTGGGAGCTCTCTGGCTAACTAGGGAACCCACTGCTTAAGCCTCAATAAAGCTTGCCTTG
AGTGCTTCAAGTAGTGTGTGCCCGTCTGTTGTGTGACTCTGGTAACTAGAGATCCCTCAGACCCTTTTAG
TCAGTGTGGAAAATCTCTAGCAGTGGCGCCCGAACAGGGACTTGAAAGCGAAAGGGAAACCAGAGGAGCT
CTCTCGACGCAGGACTCGGCTTGCTGAAGCGCGCACGGCAAGAGGCGAGGGGCGGCGACTGGTGAGTACG
CCAAAAATTTTGACTAGCGGAGGCTAGAAGGAGAGAGATGGGTGCGAGAGCGTCAGTATTAAGCGGGGGA
GAATTAGATCGCGATGGGAAAAAATTCGGTTAAGGCCAGGGGGAAAGAAAAAATATAAATTAAAACATAT
AGTATGGGCAAGCAGGGAGCTAGAACGATTCGCAGTTAATCCTGGCCTGTTAGAAACATCAGAAGGCTGT
AGACAAATACTGGGACAGCTACAACCATCCCTTCAGACAGGATCAGAAGAACTTAGATCATTATATAATA
CAGTAGCAACCCTCTATTGTGTGCATCAAAGGATAGAGATAAAAGACACCAAGGAAGCTTTAGACAAGAT
AGAGGAAGAGCAAAACAAAAGTAAGACCACCGCACAGCAAGCGGCCGCTGATCTTCAGACCTGGAGGAGG
AGATATGAGGGACAATTGGAGAAGTGAATTATATAAATATAAAGTAGTAAAAATTGAACCATTAGGAGTA
GCACCCACCAAGGCAAAGAGAAGAGTGGTGCAGAGAGAAAAAAGAGCAGTGGGAATAGGAGCTTTGTTCC
TTGGGTTCTTGGGAGCAGCAGGAAGCACTATGGGCGCAGCGTCAATGACGCTGACGGTACAGGCCAGACA
ATTATTGTCTGGTATAGTGCAGCAGCAGAACAATTTGCTGAGGGCTATTGAGGCGCAACAGCATCTGTTG
CAACTCACAGTCTGGGGCATCAAGCAGCTCCAGGCAAGAATCCTGGCTGTGGAAAGATACCTAAAGGATC
AACAGCTCCTGGGGATTTGGGGTTGCTCTGGAAAACTCATTTGCACCACTGCTGTGCCTTGGAATGCTAG
TTGGAGTAATAAATCTCTGGAACAGATTTGGAATCACACGACCTGGATGGAGTGGGACAGAGAAATTAAC
AATTACACAAGCTTAATACACTCCTTAATTGAAGAATCGCAAAACCAGCAAGAAAAGAATGAACAAGAAT
TATTGGAATTAGATAAATGGGCAAGTTTGTGGAATTGGTTTAACATAACAAATTGGCTGTGGTATATAAA
ATTATTCATAATGATAGTAGGAGGCTTGGTAGGTTTAAGAATAGTTTTTGCTGTACTTTCTATAGTGAAT
AGAGTTAGGCAGGGATATTCACCATTATCGTTTCAGACCCACCTCCCAACCCCGAGGGGACCCTTGCGCC
TTTTCCAAGGCAGCCCTGGGTTTGCGCAGGGACGCGGCTGCTCTGGGCGTGGTTCCGGGAAACGCAGCGG
CGCCGACCCTGGGTCTCGCACATTCTTCACGTCCGTTCGCAGCGTCACCCGGATCTTCGCCGCTACCCTT
GTGGGCCCCCCGGCGACGCTTCCTGCTCCGCCCCTAAGTCGGGAAGGTTCCTTGCGGTTCGCGGCGTGCC
GGACGTGACAAACGGAAGCCGCACGTCTCACTAGTACCCTCGCAGACGGACAGCGCCAGGGAGCAATGGC
AGCGCGCCGACCGCGATGGGCTGTGGCCAATAGCGGCTGCTCAGCAGGGCGCGCCGAGAGCAGCGGCCGG
GAAGGGGCGGTGCGGGAGGCGGGGTGTGGGGCGGTAGTGTGGGCCCTGTTCCTGCCCGCGCGGTGTTCCG
CATTCTGCAAGCCTCCGGAGCGCACGTCGGCAGTCGGCTCCCTCGTTGACCGAATCACCGACCTCTCTCC
CCAGGGGGTACCACCATGGCCAAGCCTTTGTCTCAAGAAGAATCCACCCTCATTGAAAGAGCAACGGCTA
CAATCAACAGCATCCCCATCTCTGAAGACTACAGCGTCGCCAGCGCAGCTCTCTCTAGCGACGGCCGCAT
CTTCACTGGTGTCAATGTATATCATTTTACTGGGGGACCTTGTGCAGAACTCGTGGTGCTGGGCACTGCT
GCTGCTGCGGCAGCTGGCAACCTGACTTGTATCGTCGCGATCGGAAATGAGAACAGGGGCATCTTGAGCC
CCTGCGGACGGTGCCGACAGGTGCTTCTCGATCTGCATCCTGGGATCAAAGCCATAGTGAAGGACAGTGA
TGGACAGCCGACGGCAGTTGGGATTCGTGAATTGCTGCCCTCTGGTTATGTGTGGGAGGGCCTGCAGCTG
CAGTAGTAAGAATTCTAGATCTTGAGACAAATGGCAGTATTCATCCACAATTTTAAAAGAAAAGGGGGGA
TTGGGGGGTACAGTGCAGGGGAAAGAATAGTAGACATAATAGCAACAGACATACAAACTAAAGAATTACA
AAAACAAATTACAAAAATTCAAAATTTTCGGGTTTATTACAGGGACAGCAGAGATCCACT
