>Addgene plasmid #161641 | IDG_CLIC5_OE_1 | depositor partial sequence | sequence record 313340 | Depositor Sequence
ATGACAGACTCGGCGACAGCTAACGGGGACGACAGGGACCCCGAGATCGAGCTCTTTGTGAAGGCTGGAA
TCGATGGAGAAAGCATCGGCAACTGTCCTTTCTCTCAGCGCCTCTTCATGATCCTCTGGCTGAAAGGAGT
CGTGTTCAATGTCACCACTGTGGATCTGAAAAGAAAGCCAGCTGACCTGCACAACCTAGCCCCCGGCACG
CACCCGCCCTTCCTGACCTTCAACGGGGACGTGAAGACAGACGTCAATAAGATCGAGGAGTTCCTGGAGG
AGACCTTGACCCCTGAAAAGTACCCCAAACTGGCTGCAAAACACCGGGAATCCAACACAGCGGGCATCGA
CATCTTTTCCAAGTTTTCTGCCTACATCAAAAATACCAAGCAGCAGAACAATGCTGCTCTTGAAAGAGGC
CTAACCAAGGCTCTAAAGAAATTGGATGACTACCTGAACACCCCTCTACCAGAGGAGATTGACGCCAACA
CTTGTGGGGAAGACAAGGGGTCCCGGCGCAAGTTCCTGGATGGGGATGAGCTGACCCTGGCTGACTGCAA
TCTGTTGCCCAAGCTCCATGTGGTCAAGATTGTGGCCAAGAAATACCGCAACTATGATATCCCGGCTGAG
ATGACAGGCCTGTGGCGGTACCTCAAGAACGCCTATGCCCGTGATGAGTTCACCAACACCTGTGCAGCTG
ACAGTGAGATCGAGTTGGCCTACGCTGATGTCGCCAAACGCCTCAGCCGATCCTGCCCAACTTTCTTGTA
CAAAGTGGTTGGTAAGCCTATCCCTAACCCTCTCCTCGGTCTCGATTCTACGTAG
